Addgene plasmid #72920: Tg 2 kb Violet opsin DsRed
Purpose: violet opsin promoter from zebra finch (Taeniopygia guttata) gDNA (nucleotides21,946 to 145, corresponding to chr1A_ran-dom:206453–208444 in taeGut1) driving DsRed
Depositing lab: Joseph Corbo. Depositing organization: Washington University in Saint Louis. Publication: Transcriptome profiling of developing photoreceptor subtypes reveals candidate genes involved in avian photoreceptor diversification. Enright JM, Lawrence KA, Hadzic T, Corbo JC. J Comp Neurol. 2015 Mar 1;523(4):649-68. doi: 10.1002/cne.23702. Epub 2014 Dec 1. PubMed 25349106.
Backbone
  Vector backbone: pCAGGS
  Modifications to backbone: no basal Dsred Hsiau TH, Diaconu C, Myers CA, Lee J, Cepko CL, Corbo JC.2007. The cis-regulatory logic of the mammalian photore-ceptor transcriptional network. PloS One 2:e643.
Growth in bacteria
  Bacterial resistance: Ampicillin, 100 μg/mL
  Growth temperature: 37°C
  Growth strain: DH5alpha
  Copy number: Unknown
Gene/Insert
  Gene/Insert name: violet opsin promoter
  Species: zebra finch (Taeniopygia guttata)
  Cloning method: Restriction Enzyme; 5′ cloning site KpnII (not destroyed); 3′ cloning site AgeI (not destroyed)
  Sequencing primers: 5′ GGCAGAGGAAGATGATGGTG; 3′ CTCACCGACGACTGGTTCTTG
Terms and licenses: Academic/Nonprofit Terms; Industry Terms: Not Available to Industry
How to cite: Tg 2 kb Violet opsin DsRed was a gift from Joseph Corbo (Addgene plasmid # 72920 ; http://n2t.net/addgene:72920 ; RRID:Addgene_72920)
