[The description below was written by a language model from this plasmid's Addgene catalogue record and pLannotate feature annotations shown in this document.]
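Description:
Tg 2 kb Violet opsin DsRed is a fluorescent promoter-reporter plasmid built on a modified pCAGGS backbone described in the record as "no basal DsRed", a derivative in which the reporter has no promoter of its own, so that expression depends on the cis-regulatory DNA cloned upstream. It is 5,774 nt long and is propagated in E. coli through a high-copy ColE1/pUC-type origin, with selection by the β-lactamase (AmpR) gene under its native bla promoter. Residual backbone elements include lac promoter/operator and lacI fragments, an SV40 promoter fragment, the SV40 origin of replication and an SV40 polyadenylation signal.

The insert is an approximately 2 kb fragment of zebra finch (Taeniopygia guttata) genomic DNA spanning the violet opsin promoter, running from roughly 1.9 kb upstream to a short distance downstream of the reference start position. It was placed by restriction cloning immediately upstream of the reporter. This region is not annotated in the feature table, but it corresponds to the unannotated stretch that precedes the DsRed2 coding sequence. DsRed2, a mammalian codon-optimized tetrameric red fluorescent protein, is followed by a short β-globin fragment and the rabbit β-globin poly(A) signal typical of pCAGGS, which provide transcript 3′ end processing.

Red fluorescence therefore reports the activity of the violet opsin regulatory region. The associated work concerns transcriptome profiling of developing avian photoreceptor subtypes, which suggests that the construct was used to label violet opsin-expressing cone photoreceptors. The record does not state the delivery method.
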