Features (pLannotate 1.2.2; 14 found; start..end, strand, type, name):
   2036..2713    +  CDS            DsRed2: improved tetrameric variant of DsRed fluorescent protein mammalian codon-optimized
   2721..2792    +  CDS            HBB (fragment): HBB_PONPY - Experimental evidence at transcript level: Swiss-Prot protein existence level 2. Involved in oxygen transport from the lung to the various peripheral tissues. From Pongo pygmaeus (Bornean orangutan).
   2863..2918    +  polyA_signal   β-globin poly(A) signal: rabbit β-globin polyadenylation signal (Gil and Proudfoot, 1987)
   3301..3317    -  protein_bind   lac operator: The lac repressor binds to the lac operator to inhibit transcription in E. coli. This inhibition can be relieved by adding lactose or isopropyl-β-D-thiogalactopyranoside (IPTG). lac repressor encoded by lacI
   3325..3355    -  promoter       lac promoter: promoter for the E. coli lac operon
   3370..3391    -  protein_bind   CAP binding site: CAP binding activates transcription in the presence of cAMP. E. coli catabolite activator protein
   3404..3443    -  CDS            lacI (fragment): lac repressor; lacI; The lac repressor binds to the lac operator to inhibit transcription in E. coli. This inhibition can be relieved by adding lactose or isopropyl-β-D-thiogalactopyranoside (IPTG).
   3450..3472    +  promoter       SV40 promoter (fragment): SV40 enhancer and early promoter
   3496..3631    +  rep_origin     SV40 ori: SV40 origin of replication
   3651..3785    +  polyA_signal   SV40 poly(A) signal: SV40 polyadenylation signal
   3787..3841    -  CDS            lacI (fragment): lac repressor; lacI; The lac repressor binds to the lac operator to inhibit transcription in E. coli. This inhibition can be relieved by adding lactose or isopropyl-β-D-thiogalactopyranoside (IPTG).
   4024..4612    -  rep_origin     ori: high-copy-number ColE1/pMB1/pBR322/pUC origin of replication
   4783..5643    -  CDS            AmpR: β-lactamase; bla; confers resistance to ampicillin, carbenicillin, and related antibiotics
   5644..5748    -  promoter       AmpR promoter: bla
>Addgene plasmid #72920 | Tg 2 kb Violet opsin DsRed | depositor full sequence | sequence record 137562 | Tg 2 kb Violet opsin DsRed sequence 5774 bps
GTCGACGATATCTCTAGAGAATTCCTCGACGGTACCAGTGGGTGCTGGGGGCTTGGTGGTGGGCGCTGGT
GGGTGCTGGGGTTCCTGGCAGGGCAGTGCCACCGCTGCAGCCCCCAGAGCTCCATGCCCAGCATCCCCCG
AGTCCCTTCCCTGCTCCATCCGCAATCCCAGAACCACAGAACCACAGAACCCCCGAGGCTGGAAAAGCCC
TCCCGGCCATGGAGTCTAAGCTGTGCCTGACTCCTCCTTGTCCCGGAGCCCTGGGTGCCACCTCCAGGCC
TCCCTTGGACACCTGTGGGGACGGGCACCCCAAACCTCCCCGGGCAGCCCCTGCCGAGGCTGACAGCTCC
GTCGTGCCCTGGCTCTGCCATCCCCCACAGCCCCTGCGCTGTGTCCCCCCTCCGCAGCTCACAGTGCCCA
CAGTGCCCACAGTGACCGCAGCTCCACGGGGGACACGGCGGAGGGACCCTTTGTGGGGTGTCTGTCCCCT
GGGTCACCACCCTGGGGCACCCATTTGGGGGTGCCCCTCCATGGGACGCCCAGTAGAGCACCAGCAGAGC
TGACCCTACCCGGTACAGCCCAGTACAGCCCAGTACAACCCAGTACGGCCCAGTAGAGCCCAGTAGAGCC
TGCTACAGTATGACCAAACCCAGTACAACCCAACAGGGCACAGTGCAATCCCATGGCACAGTACAGTGCA
GTACAGCCCAGTGTAGTCCAGTACAGCCCAGTACAAACCAGTACAGTACAGGCCAATATGATCCAATACA
GCCCGTAAAACATGGGCTGGGGGTTCAGCCCACCCAATCCCCCTGTTCCTCCCCTGGCCCCATTTCTGGC
CGTCCCTGAGCCCCCCTGGCCCCATCTCTGCCCCAGAGCTGGACAGAAGCCGAGGGTGCCTCAGGACACC
CCAGGGTGGGCACCCCACACACACCCAGGGCACAGCGTTCCCTGAAGGTGTCCCCCTCCCCACAAATGAG
ATCCCCCTGCCCTGGGGGTCCCGGGGTGCCACAGTGAGGTCCCTGCACCAGCCTTTATAGGCACCCCCAG
CCCGGGGGGGCCCTGTAATCCCCCCCTAAGCAGCTTCTGCTCATCCTTCCTGTTCCCCGGGGGTGCCACA
GGCTGGGGGAGGGAAAGAGGGGGGAGGGAGGGCAGGAAACGCTGGGAGTCTTCTGGGACTCGAGTCCCAG
CAGCACACCCCCAAAGTGACCCTCCATCAATGACCCCCTGGCACTGCACCCCCAAAATGAACACCCCCTC
TCAGACACCCCACCTCAAGCAGTGCCCCCTCAGTCTTCCCCCCACCCCTTGATACCCCCAGACACCACCA
CCTCACTTGGGGTCTCCCCAGCACAGGGATGCCCCAAGCCCAGAACTGGGGACAATCGCTTGAAGGGGGA
GACACCCGGGGGGCACCCTGGGGTGCTGGGGTGGGGGGCAGCAGGTGAGCTCATGAGGAAACTCCGAGTT
CTTCACAAAGCATCCAGGGCCGGGGCACCCTGGGGGAGTGGGATCAAGGCTGGAGACACCTGGGGACCCC
TGGGGATACCTAGGGACACCTGGCCATTCTGGGGGTGACCAGGACACAGCTTGGGGACCCCTGGGGCACA
CTGAGGACCCTGGTGGGATCAGGACTAAGGCTGGGGACCTCTAGCTGTTGTGGTGGGACCAAGACTTGGG
CTTGGGAACACCTGGGGACACCTGAACACCTCAGGAGGAGCAGGATCAAGCTTAGAGTCCCCTGGGGACC
CTCCCCATACCCAGATGTTGGGGGGAGCCCTTCTGCCCCGCCCCCCAAATCCTCCAGAGCACCGGCAATC
GGCTCGACCCGGCTCAGGGGGCCGATTAGGGGCTGAGCCCAGTTTAGCCCACCCTAATCCCCAAGTTTGG
CCGGGCTGAGCCCTGATCCCCCCTAAGCAGCTTTGGGGGCGCAGGGTATATCAGGGGGGTGGGCGCCCCC
CCCGCCAGCGCCACCATGGACGAGGAAGAGTTTTACCTGTTCAAGAACCAGTCGTCGGTGAGACCGGTCG
CCACCATGGCCTCCTCCGAGAACGTCATCACCGAGTTCATGCGCTTCAAGGTGCGCATGGAGGGCACCGT
GAACGGCCACGAGTTCGAGATCGAGGGCGAGGGCGAGGGCCGCCCCTACGAGGGCCACAACACCGTGAAG
CTGAAGGTGACCAAGGGCGGCCCCCTGCCCTTCGCCTGGGACATCCTGTCCCCCCAGTTCCAGTACGGCT
CCAAGGTGTACGTGAAGCACCCCGCCGACATCCCCGACTACAAGAAGCTGTCCTTCCCCGAGGGCTTCAA
GTGGGAGCGCGTGATGAACTTCGAGGACGGCGGCGTGGCGACCGTGACCCAGGACTCCTCCCTGCAGGAC
GGCTGCTTCATCTACAAGGTGAAGTTCATCGGCGTGAACTTCCCCTCCGACGGCCCCGTGATGCAGAAGA
AGACCATGGGCTGGGAGGCCTCCACCGAGCGCCTGTACCCCCGCGACGGCGTGCTGAAGGGCGAGACCCA
CAAGGCCCTGAAGCTGAAGGACGGCGGCCACTACCTGGTGGAGTTCAAGTCCATCTACATGGCCAAGAAG
CCCGTGCAGCTGCCCGGCTACTACTACGTGGACGCCAAGCTGGACATCACCTCCCACAACGAGGACTACA
CCATCGTGGAGCAGTACGAGCGCACCGAGGGCCGCCACCACCTGTTCCTGTAGCGGCCGCACTCCTCAGG
TGCAGGCTGCCTATCAGAAGGTGGTGGCTGGTGTGGCCAATGCCCTGGCTCACAAATACCACTGAGATCT
TTTTCCCTCTGCCAAAAATTATGGGGACATCATGAAGCCCCTTGAGCATCTGACTTCTGGCTAATAAAGG
AAATTTATTTTCATTGCAATAGTGTGTTGGAATTTTTTGTGTCTCTCACTCGGAAGGACATATGGGAGGG
CAAATCATTTAAAACATCAGAATGAGTATTTGGTTTAGAGTTTGGCAACATATGCCATATGCTGGCTGCC
ATGAACAAAGGTGGCTATAAAGAGGTCATCAGTATATGAAACAGCCCCCTGCTGTCCATTCCTTATTCCA
TAGAAAAGCCTTGACTTGAGGTTAGATTTTTTTTATATTTTGTTTTGTGTTATTTTTTTCTTTAACATCC
CTAAAATTTTCCTTACATGTTTTACTAGCCAGATTTTTCCTCCTCTCCTGACTACTCCCAGTCATAGCTG
TCCCTCTTCTCTTATGAAGATCCCTCGACCTGCAGCCCAAGCTTGGCGTAATCATGGTCATAGCTGTTTC
CTGTGTGAAATTGTTATCCGCTCACAATTCCACACAACATACGAGCCGGAAGCATAAAGTGTAAAGCCTG
GGGTGCCTAATGAGTGAGCTAACTCACATTAATTGCGTTGCGCTCACTGCCCGCTTTCCAGTCGGGAAAC
CTGTCGTGCCAGCGGATCCGCATCTCAATTAGTCAGCAACCATAGTCCCGCCCCTAACTCCGCCCATCCC
GCCCCTAACTCCGCCCAGTTCCGCCCATTCTCCGCCCCATGGCTGACTAATTTTTTTTATTTATGCAGAG
GCCGAGGCCGCCTCGGCCTCTGAGCTATTCCAGAAGTAGTGAGGAGGCTTTTTTGGAGGCCTAGGCTTTT
GCAAAAAGCTAACTTGTTTATTGCAGCTTATAATGGTTACAAATAAAGCAATAGCATCACAAATTTCACA
AATAAAGCATTTTTTTCACTGCATTCTAGTTGTGGTTTGTCCAAACTCATCAATGTATCTTATCATGTCT
GGATCCGCTGCATTAATGAATCGGCCAACGCGCGGGGAGAGGCGGTTTGCGTATTGGGCGCTCTTCCGCT
TCCTCGCTCACTGACTCGCTGCGCTCGGTCGTTCGGCTGCGGCGAGCGGTATCAGCTCACTCAAAGGCGG
TAATACGGTTATCCACAGAATCAGGGGATAACGCAGGAAAGAACATGTGAGCAAAAGGCCAGCAAAAGGC
CAGGAACCGTAAAAAGGCCGCGTTGCTGGCGTTTTTCCATAGGCTCCGCCCCCCTGACGAGCATCACAAA
AATCGACGCTCAAGTCAGAGGTGGCGAAACCCGACAGGACTATAAAGATACCAGGCGTTTCCCCCTGGAA
GCTCCCTCGTGCGCTCTCCTGTTCCGACCCTGCCGCTTACCGGATACCTGTCCGCCTTTCTCCCTTCGGG
AAGCGTGGCGCTTTCTCAATGCTCACGCTGTAGGTATCTCAGTTCGGTGTAGGTCGTTCGCTCCAAGCTG
GGCTGTGTGCACGAACCCCCCGTTCAGCCCGACCGCTGCGCCTTATCCGGTAACTATCGTCTTGAGTCCA
ACCCGGTAAGACACGACTTATCGCCACTGGCAGCAGCCACTGGTAACAGGATTAGCAGAGCGAGGTATGT
AGGCGGTGCTACAGAGTTCTTGAAGTGGTGGCCTAACTACGGCTACACTAGAAGGACAGTATTTGGTATC
TGCGCTCTGCTGAAGCCAGTTACCTTCGGAAAAAGAGTTGGTAGCTCTTGATCCGGCAAACAAACCACCG
CTGGTAGCGGTGGTTTTTTTGTTTGCAAGCAGCAGATTACGCGCAGAAAAAAAGGATCTCAAGAAGATCC
TTTGATCTTTTCTACGGGGTCTGACGCTCAGTGGAACGAAAACTCACGTTAAGGGATTTTGGTCATGAGA
TTATCAAAAAGGATCTTCACCTAGATCCTTTTAAATTAAAAATGAAGTTTTAAATCAATCTAAAGTATAT
ATGAGTAAACTTGGTCTGACAGTTACCAATGCTTAATCAGTGAGGCACCTATCTCAGCGATCTGTCTATT
TCGTTCATCCATAGTTGCCTGACTCCCCGTCGTGTAGATAACTACGATACGGGAGGGCTTACCATCTGGC
CCCAGTGCTGCAATGATACCGCGAGACCCACGCTCACCGGCTCCAGATTTATCAGCAATAAACCAGCCAG
CCGGAAGGGCCGAGCGCAGAAGTGGTCCTGCAACTTTATCCGCCTCCATCCAGTCTATTAATTGTTGCCG
GGAAGCTAGAGTAAGTAGTTCGCCAGTTAATAGTTTGCGCAACGTTGTTGCCATTGCTACAGGCATCGTG
GTGTCACGCTCGTCGTTTGGTATGGCTTCATTCAGCTCCGGTTCCCAACGATCAAGGCGAGTTACATGAT
CCCCCATGTTGTGCAAAAAAGCGGTTAGCTCCTTCGGTCCTCCGATCGTTGTCAGAAGTAAGTTGGCCGC
AGTGTTATCACTCATGGTTATGGCAGCACTGCATAATTCTCTTACTGTCATGCCATCCGTAAGATGCTTT
TCTGTGACTGGTGAGTACTCAACCAAGTCATTCTGAGAATAGTGTATGCGGCGACCGAGTTGCTCTTGCC
CGGCGTCAATACGGGATAATACCGCGCCACATAGCAGAACTTTAAAAGTGCTCATCATTGGAAAACGTTC
TTCGGGGCGAAAACTCTCAAGGATCTTACCGCTGTTGAGATCCAGTTCGATGTAACCCACTCGTGCACCC
AACTGATCTTCAGCATCTTTTACTTTCACCAGCGTTTCTGGGTGAGCAAAAACAGGAAGGCAAAATGCCG
CAAAAAAGGGAATAAGGGCGACACGGAAATGTTGAATACTCATACTCTTCCTTTTTCAATATTATTGAAG
CATTTATCAGGGTTATTGTCTCATGAGCGGATACATATTTGAATGTATTTAGAAAAATAAACAAATAGGG
GTTCCGCGCACATTTCCCCGAAAAGTGCCACCTG
