>Addgene plasmid #72920 | Tg 2 kb Violet opsin DsRed | addgene partial sequence | sequence record 135968 | DsRed1-N 5'-GTACTGGAACTGGGGGGACAG-3'
TCAGCTTCACGGTGTTGTGGCCCTCGTAGGGGCGGCCCTCGCCCTCGCCCTCGATCTCGAACTCGTGGCC
GTTCACGGTGCCCTCCATGCGCACCTTGAAGCGCATGAACTCGGTGATGACGTTCTCGGAGGAGGCCATG
GTGGCGACCGGTCTCACCGACGACTGGTTCTTGAACAGGTAAAACTCTTCCTCGTCCATGGTGGCGCTGG
CGGGGGGGGCGCCCACCCCCCTGATATACCCTGCGCCCCCAAAGCTGCTTAGGGGGGATCAGGGCTCAGC
CCGGCCAAACTTGGGGATTAGGGTGGGCTAAACTGGGCTCAGCCCCTAATCGGCCCCCTGAGCCGGGTCG
AGCCGATTGCCGGTGCTCTGGAGGATTTGGGGGGCGGGGCAGAAGGGCTCCCCCCAACATCTGGGTATGG
GGAGGGTCCCCAGGGGACTCTAAGCTTGATCCTGCTCCTCCTGAGGTGTTCAGGTGTCCCCAGGTGTTCC
CAAGCCCAAGTCTTGGTCCCACCACAACAGCTAGAGGTCCCCAGCCTTAGTCCTGATCCCACCAGGGTCC
TCAGTGTGCCCCAGGGGTCCCCAAGCTGTGTCCTGGTCACCCCCAGAATGGCCAGGTGTCCCTAGGTATC
CCCAGGGGTCCCCAGGTGTCTCCAGCCTTGATCCCACTCCCCCAGGGTGCCCCGGCCCTGGATGCTTTGT
GAAGAACTCGGAGTTTCCTC
