>Addgene plasmid #72920 | Tg 2 kb Violet opsin DsRed | addgene partial sequence | sequence record 135969 | pQE-Fwd 5'-CCCGAAAAGTGCCACCTG-3'
AGTGGGTGCTGGGGGCTTGGTGGTGGGCGCTGGTGGGTGCTGGGGTTCCTGGCAGGGCAGTGCCACCGCT
GCAGCCCCCAGAGCTCCATGCCCAGCATCCCCCGAGTCCCTTCCCTGCTCCATCCGCAATCCCAGAACCA
CAGAACCACAGAACCCCCGAGGCTGGAAAAGCCCTCCCGGCCATGGAGTCTAAGCTGTGCCTGACTCCTC
CTTGTCCCGGAGCCCTGGGTGCCACCTCCAGGCCTCCCTTGGACACCTGTGGGGACGGGCACCCCAAACC
TCCCCGGGCAGCCCCTGCCGAGGCTGACAGCTCCGTCGTGCCCTGGCTCTGCCATCCCCCACAGCCCCTG
CGCTGTGTCCCCCCTCCGCAGCTCACAGTGCCCACAGTGCCCACAGTGACCGCAGCTCCACGGGGGACAC
GGCGGAGGGACCCTTTGTGGGGTGTCTGTCCCCTGGGTCACCACCCTGGGGCACCCATTTGGGGGTGCCC
CTCCATGGGACGCCCAGTAGAGCACCAGCAGAGCTGACCCTACCCGGTACAGCCCAGTACAGCCCAGTAC
AACCCAGTACGGCCCAGTAGAGCCCAGTAGAGCCTGCTACAGTATGACCAAACCCAGTACAACCCAACAG
GGCACAGTGCAATCCCATGGCACAGTACAGTGCAGTACAGCCCAGTGTAGTCCAGTACAGCCCAGTACAA
